Addgene plasmid #134731: pLenti CMV Hygro DHFR.dn-cHSF1
Purpose: Lentiviral expression vector for constitutively active dominant-negative HSF1 fused to DHFR destabilized domain
Depositing lab: Matthew D. Shoulders. Depositing organization: Massachusetts Institute of Technology. Publication: Transportable, Chemical Genetic Methodology for the Small Molecule-Mediated Inhibition of Heat Shock Factor 1. Moore CL, Dewal MB, Nekongo EE, Santiago S, Lu NB, Levine SS, Shoulders MD. ACS Chem Biol. 2016 Jan 15;11(1):200-10. doi: 10.1021/acschembio.5b00740. Epub 2015 Nov 19. PubMed 26502114.
Backbone
  Vector backbone: pLenti CMV Hygro Dest (w117-1)
  Backbone manufacturer: Eric Campeau, Paul Kaufman
  Backbone size w/o insert (bp): 8736
  Total vector size (bp): 10316
  Vector type: Mammalian Expression, Lentiviral
  Selectable markers: Hygromycin
Growth in bacteria
  Bacterial resistance: Ampicillin, 100 μg/mL
  Growth temperature: 30°C
  Growth strain: NEB Stable
  Copy number: High Copy
Gene/Insert
  Gene/Insert name: DHFR.dn-cHSF1
  Species: H. sapiens (human)
  Insert size (bp): 1593
  Mutation: Deletion of amino acids 186-202, 379−529
  GenBank ID: NM_005526.4
  Entrez Gene: HSF1 (a.k.a. HSTF1)
  Promoter: CMV
  Tag / fusion protein: DHFR (N terminal on insert)
  Cloning method: Gateway Cloning
  Sequencing primers: 5′ CGCAAATGGGCGGTAGGCGTG; 3′ CGCAAATGGGCGGTAGGCGTG
Terms and licenses: Academic/Nonprofit Terms; Industry Terms: Not Available to Industry
How to cite: pLenti CMV Hygro DHFR.dn-cHSF1 was a gift from Matthew D. Shoulders (Addgene plasmid # 134731 ; http://n2t.net/addgene:134731 ; RRID:Addgene_134731)
