[The description below was written by a language model from this plasmid's Addgene catalogue record and pLannotate feature annotations shown in this document.]
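Description:
pLenti CMV Hygro DHFR.dn-cHSF1 is a lentiviral mammalian expression plasmid built by Gateway recombination into the pLenti CMV Hygro Dest backbone. It is propagated in E. coli through a high-copy ColE1/pUC-type origin with ampicillin resistance, and also carries f1 and SV40 origins. The transfer cassette has an RSV promoter fused to a truncated HIV-1 5' LTR, followed by the Ψ packaging signal, a partial gag sequence, the Rev response element and cPPT/CTS. A truncated 3' LTR with an SV40 polyadenylation signal closes the cassette. This layout allows genomic RNA to be packaged when helper functions are supplied in trans.

Between attB1 and attB2, the CMV enhancer/promoter drives an E. coli dihydrofolate reductase destabilizing domain fused to the N terminus of a human HSF1 variant lacking amino acids 186–202 and 379–529. The record describes this variant as a constitutively active, dominant-negative form. Destabilizing domains of this kind generally cause the fusion to be degraded unless a stabilizing small-molecule ligand is present. This fits the stated aim of small-molecule-controlled inhibition of heat shock factor 1, although the ligand is not named in the record. A WPRE downstream of the insert enhances transcript expression, and a separate mouse PGK promoter drives hygromycin resistance for selecting transduced cells.

The two sequence records differ. The 10,316-nt repository-sequenced record matches the catalogued size and contains the DHFR segment. The 9,828-nt depositor record shows only the HSF1 fragment between the att sites, with no DHFR annotated. All other annotated features are the same in both.
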