Features (pLannotate 1.2.2; 31 found; start..end, strand, type, name):
     27..131     +  promoter       AmpR promoter: bla
    132..992     +  CDS            AmpR: β-lactamase; bla; confers resistance to ampicillin, carbenicillin, and related antibiotics
   1163..1751    +  rep_origin     ori: high-copy-number ColE1/pMB1/pBR322/pUC origin of replication
   1934..2026    +  CDS            lacI (fragment): lac repressor; lacI; The lac repressor binds to the lac operator to inhibit transcription in E. coli. This inhibition can be relieved by adding lactose or isopropyl-β-D-thiogalactopyranoside (IPTG).
   2039..2060    +  protein_bind   CAP binding site: CAP binding activates transcription in the presence of cAMP. E. coli catabolite activator protein
   2075..2105    +  promoter       lac promoter: promoter for the E. coli lac operon
   2113..2129    +  protein_bind   lac operator: The lac repressor binds to the lac operator to inhibit transcription in E. coli. This inhibition can be relieved by adding lactose or isopropyl-β-D-thiogalactopyranoside (IPTG). lac repressor encoded by lacI
   2174..2192    +  promoter       T3 promoter: promoter for bacteriophage T3 RNA polymerase
   2220..2446    +  promoter       RSV promoter: Rous sarcoma virus enhancer/promoter
   2447..2627    +  LTR            5' LTR (truncated): truncated 5' long terminal repeat (LTR) from HIV-1
   2674..2799    +  misc_feature   HIV-1 Ψ: packaging signal of human immunodeficiency virus type 1
   2783..3146    +  CDS            HIV-1 gag (fragment): gag protein from human immunodeficiency virus 1; gag
   3292..3525    +  misc_feature   RRE: The Rev response element (RRE) of HIV-1 allows for Rev-dependent mRNA export from the nucleus to the cytoplasm.
   3902..4002    +  CDS            Rev (fragment): human immunodeficiency virus 1 (HIV-1) Rev protein; rev; enhances nuclear export of unspliced and incompletely spliced viral mRNAs
   4021..4137    +  misc_feature   cPPT/CTS: central polypurine tract and central termination sequence of HIV-1
   4160..4463    +  enhancer       CMV enhancer: human cytomegalovirus immediate early enhancer
   4464..4667    +  promoter       CMV promoter: human cytomegalovirus (CMV) immediate early promoter
   4772..4796    +  protein_bind   attB1: mutant version of attB; recombination site for the Gateway® BP reaction BP Clonase™
   4836..5924    +  CDS            HSF1 (fragment): HSF1_HUMAN - Also known as HSTF1. Experimental evidence at protein level: Swiss-Prot protein existence level 1. (Microbial infection) Plays a role in latent human immunodeficiency virus (HIV-1) transcriptional reactivation. Binds to the HIV-1 long terminal repeat promoter (LTR) to reactivate viral transcription by recruiting cellular transcriptional elongation factors, such as CDK9, CCNT1 and EP300. From Homo sapiens (Human).
   5951..5975    -  protein_bind   attB2: mutant version of attB; recombination site for the Gateway® BP reaction BP Clonase™
   6006..6594    +  misc_feature   WPRE: woodchuck hepatitis virus posttranscriptional regulatory element
   6650..7149    +  promoter       PGK promoter: mouse phosphoglycerate kinase 1 promoter
   7167..8192    +  CDS            HygR: aminoglycoside phosphotransferase from E. coli; aph(4)-Ia; confers resistance to hygromycin
   8210..8488    +  CDS            yokD (fragment): YOKD_BACSU - Experimental evidence at protein level: Swiss-Prot protein existence level 1. May contribute to antibiotic resistance. From Bacillus subtilis (strain 168).
   8496..8633    +  CDS            nef (fragment): NEF_HV1LA - Experimental evidence at protein level: Swiss-Prot protein existence level 1. Extracellular Nef protein targets CD4(+) T-lymphocytes for apoptosis by interacting with CXCR4 surface receptors. From Human immunodeficiency virus type 1 group M subtype B (isolate Lai) (HIV-1).
   8619..8799    +  LTR            5' LTR (truncated): truncated 5' long terminal repeat (LTR) from HIV-1
   8871..8992    +  polyA_signal   SV40 poly(A) signal: SV40 polyadenylation signal
   9032..9167    +  rep_origin     SV40 ori: SV40 origin of replication
   9188..9206    -  promoter       T7 promoter: promoter for bacteriophage T7 RNA polymerase
   9214..9369    +  CDS            lacZα (fragment): LacZα fragment of β-galactosidase; lacZ fragment
   9374..9802    +  rep_origin     f1 ori (sequence partly withheld): f1 bacteriophage origin of replication; arrow indicates direction of (+) strand synthesis
>Addgene plasmid #134731 | pLenti CMV Hygro DHFR.dn-cHSF1 | depositor full sequence | sequence record 259030 | pLenti CMV Hygro DHFR.dn-cHSF1 sequence 9828 bps
TAGGTGGCACTTTTCGGGGAAATGTGCGCGGAACCCCTATTTGTTTATTTTTCTAAATACATTCAAATAT
GTATCCGCTCATGAGACAATAACCCTGATAAATGCTTCAATAATATTGAAAAAGGAAGAGTATGAGTATT
CAACATTTCCGTGTCGCCCTTATTCCCTTTTTTGCGGCATTTTGCCTTCCTGTTTTTGCTCACCCAGAAA
CGCTGGTGAAAGTAAAAGATGCTGAAGATCAGTTGGGTGCACGAGTGGGTTACATCGAACTGGATCTCAA
CAGCGGTAAGATCCTTGAGAGTTTTCGCCCCGAAGAACGTTTTCCAATGATGAGCACTTTTAAAGTTCTG
CTATGTGGCGCGGTATTATCCCGTATTGACGCCGGGCAAGAGCAACTCGGTCGCCGCATACACTATTCTC
AGAATGACTTGGTTGAGTACTCACCAGTCACAGAAAAGCATCTTACGGATGGCATGACAGTAAGAGAATT
ATGCAGTGCTGCCATAACCATGAGTGATAACACTGCGGCCAACTTACTTCTGACAACGATCGGAGGACCG
AAGGAGCTAACCGCTTTTTTGCACAACATGGGGGATCATGTAACTCGCCTTGATCGTTGGGAACCGGAGC
TGAATGAAGCCATACCAAACGACGAGCGTGACACCACGATGCCTGTAGCAATGGCAACAACGTTGCGCAA
ACTATTAACTGGCGAACTACTTACTCTAGCTTCCCGGCAACAATTAATAGACTGGATGGAGGCGGATAAA
GTTGCAGGACCACTTCTGCGCTCGGCCCTTCCGGCTGGCTGGTTTATTGCTGATAAATCTGGAGCCGGTG
AGCGTGGGTCTCGCGGTATCATTGCAGCACTGGGGCCAGATGGTAAGCCCTCCCGTATCGTAGTTATCTA
CACGACGGGGAGTCAGGCAACTATGGATGAACGAAATAGACAGATCGCTGAGATAGGTGCCTCACTGATT
AAGCATTGGTAACTGTCAGACCAAGTTTACTCATATATACTTTAGATTGATTTAAAACTTCATTTTTAAT
TTAAAAGGATCTAGGTGAAGATCCTTTTTGATAATCTCATGACCAAAATCCCTTAACGTGAGTTTTCGTT
CCACTGAGCGTCAGACCCCGTAGAAAAGATCAAAGGATCTTCTTGAGATCCTTTTTTTCTGCGCGTAATC
TGCTGCTTGCAAACAAAAAAACCACCGCTACCAGCGGTGGTTTGTTTGCCGGATCAAGAGCTACCAACTC
TTTTTCCGAAGGTAACTGGCTTCAGCAGAGCGCAGATACCAAATACTGTTCTTCTAGTGTAGCCGTAGTT
AGGCCACCACTTCAAGAACTCTGTAGCACCGCCTACATACCTCGCTCTGCTAATCCTGTTACCAGTGGCT
GCTGCCAGTGGCGATAAGTCGTGTCTTACCGGGTTGGACTCAAGACGATAGTTACCGGATAAGGCGCAGC
GGTCGGGCTGAACGGGGGGTTCGTGCACACAGCCCAGCTTGGAGCGAACGACCTACACCGAACTGAGATA
CCTACAGCGTGAGCTATGAGAAAGCGCCACGCTTCCCGAAGGGAGAAAGGCGGACAGGTATCCGGTAAGC
GGCAGGGTCGGAACAGGAGAGCGCACGAGGGAGCTTCCAGGGGGAAACGCCTGGTATCTTTATAGTCCTG
TCGGGTTTCGCCACCTCTGACTTGAGCGTCGATTTTTGTGATGCTCGTCAGGGGGGCGGAGCCTATGGAA
AAACGCCAGCAACGCGGCCTTTTTACGGTTCCTGGCCTTTTGCTGGCCTTTTGCTCACATGTTCTTTCCT
GCGTTATCCCCTGATTCTGTGGATAACCGTATTACCGCCTTTGAGTGAGCTGATACCGCTCGCCGCAGCC
GAACGACCGAGCGCAGCGAGTCAGTGAGCGAGGAAGCGGAAGAGCGCCCAATACGCAAACCGCCTCTCCC
CGCGCGTTGGCCGATTCATTAATGCAGCTGGCACGACAGGTTTCCCGACTGGAAAGCGGGCAGTGAGCGC
AACGCAATTAATGTGAGTTAGCTCACTCATTAGGCACCCCAGGCTTTACACTTTATGCTTCCGGCTCGTA
TGTTGTGTGGAATTGTGAGCGGATAACAATTTCACACAGGAAACAGCTATGACCATGATTACGCCAAGCG
CGCAATTAACCCTCACTAAAGGGAACAAAAGCTGGAGCTGCAAGCTTAATGTAGTCTTATGCAATACTCT
TGTAGTCTTGCAACATGGTAACGATGAGTTAGCAACATGCCTTACAAGGAGAGAAAAAGCACCGTGCATG
CCGATTGGTGGAAGTAAGGTGGTACGATCGTGCCTTATTAGGAAGGCAACAGACGGGTCTGACATGGATT
GGACGAACCACTGAATTGCCGCATTGCAGAGATATTGTATTTAAGTGCCTAGCTCGATACATAAACGGGT
CTCTCTGGTTAGACCAGATCTGAGCCTGGGAGCTCTCTGGCTAACTAGGGAACCCACTGCTTAAGCCTCA
ATAAAGCTTGCCTTGAGTGCTTCAAGTAGTGTGTGCCCGTCTGTTGTGTGACTCTGGTAACTAGAGATCC
CTCAGACCCTTTTAGTCAGTGTGGAAAATCTCTAGCAGTGGCGCCCGAACAGGGACTTGAAAGCGAAAGG
GAAACCAGAGGAGCTCTCTCGACGCAGGACTCGGCTTGCTGAAGCGCGCACGGCAAGAGGCGAGGGGCGG
CGACTGGTGAGTACGCCAAAAATTTTGACTAGCGGAGGCTAGAAGGAGAGAGATGGGTGCGAGAGCGTCA
GTATTAAGCGGGGGAGAATTAGATCGCGATGGGAAAAAATTCGGTTAAGGCCAGGGGGAAAGAAAAAATA
TAAATTAAAACATATAGTATGGGCAAGCAGGGAGCTAGAACGATTCGCAGTTAATCCTGGCCTGTTAGAA
ACATCAGAAGGCTGTAGACAAATACTGGGACAGCTACAACCATCCCTTCAGACAGGATCAGAAGAACTTA
GATCATTATATAATACAGTAGCAACCCTCTATTGTGTGCATCAAAGGATAGAGATAAAAGACACCAAGGA
AGCTTTAGACAAGATAGAGGAAGAGCAAAACAAAAGTAAGACCACCGCACAGCAAGCGGCCGCTGATCTT
CAGACCTGGAGGAGGAGATATGAGGGACAATTGGAGAAGTGAATTATATAAATATAAAGTAGTAAAAATT
GAACCATTAGGAGTAGCACCCACCAAGGCAAAGAGAAGAGTGGTGCAGAGAGAAAAAAGAGCAGTGGGAA
TAGGAGCTTTGTTCCTTGGGTTCTTGGGAGCAGCAGGAAGCACTATGGGCGCAGCGTCAATGACGCTGAC
GGTACAGGCCAGACAATTATTGTCTGGTATAGTGCAGCAGCAGAACAATTTGCTGAGGGCTATTGAGGCG
CAACAGCATCTGTTGCAACTCACAGTCTGGGGCATCAAGCAGCTCCAGGCAAGAATCCTGGCTGTGGAAA
GATACCTAAAGGATCAACAGCTCCTGGGGATTTGGGGTTGCTCTGGAAAACTCATTTGCACCACTGCTGT
GCCTTGGAATGCTAGTTGGAGTAATAAATCTCTGGAACAGATTTGGAATCACACGACCTGGATGGAGTGG
GACAGAGAAATTAACAATTACACAAGCTTAATACACTCCTTAATTGAAGAATCGCAAAACCAGCAAGAAA
AGAATGAACAAGAATTATTGGAATTAGATAAATGGGCAAGTTTGTGGAATTGGTTTAACATAACAAATTG
GCTGTGGTATATAAAATTATTCATAATGATAGTAGGAGGCTTGGTAGGTTTAAGAATAGTTTTTGCTGTA
CTTTCTATAGTGAATAGAGTTAGGCAGGGATATTCACCATTATCGTTTCAGACCCACCTCCCAACCCCGA
GGGGACCCGACAGGCCCGAAGGAATAGAAGAAGAAGGTGGAGAGAGAGACAGAGACAGATCCATTCGATT
AGTGAACGGATCTCGACGGTATCGGTTAACTTTTAAAAGAAAAGGGGGGATTGGGGGGTACAGTGCAGGG
GAAAGAATAGTAGACATAATAGCAACAGACATACAAACTAAAGAATTACAAAAACAAATTACAAAATTCA
AAATTTTATCGATAAGCTTGGGAGTTCCGCGTTACATAACTTACGGTAAATGGCCCGCCTGGCTGACCGC
CCAACGACCCCCGCCCATTGACGTCAATAATGACGTATGTTCCCATAGTAACGCCAATAGGGACTTTCCA
TTGACGTCAATGGGTGGAGTATTTACGGTAAACTGCCCACTTGGCAGTACATCAAGTGTATCATATGCCA
AGTACGCCCCCTATTGACGTCAATGACGGTAAATGGCCCGCCTGGCATTATGCCCAGTACATGACCTTAT
GGGACTTTCCTACTTGGCAGTACATCTACGTATTAGTCATCGCTATTACCATGGTGATGCGGTTTTGGCA
GTACATCAATGGGCGTGGATAGCGGTTTGACTCACGGGGATTTCCAAGTCTCCACCCCATTGACGTCAAT
GGGAGTTTGTTTTGGCACCAAAATCAACGGGACTTTCCAAAATGTCGTAACAACTCCGCCCCATTGACGC
AAATGGGCGGTAGGCGTGTACGGTGGGAGGTCTATATAAGCAGAGCTCGTTTAGTGAACCGTCAGATCGC
CTGGAGACGCCATCCACGCTGTTTTGACCTCCATAGAAGACACCGACTCTAGTCCAGTGTGGTGGAATTC
TGCAGATATCAACAAGTTTGTACAAAAAAGCAGGCTTTAAAGGAACCAATTCAGTCGACTGGATCCGGTA
CCACCATGGATCTGCCCGTGGGCCCCGGCGCGGCGGGGCCCAGCAACGTCCCGGCCTTCCTGACCAAGCT
GTGGACCCTCGTGAGCGACCCGGACACCGACGCGCTCATCTGCTGGAGCCCGAGCGGGAACAGCTTCCAC
GTGTTCGACCAGGGCCAGTTTGCCAAGGAGGTGCTGCCCAAGTACTTCAAGCACAACAACATGGCCAGCT
TCGTGCGGCAGCTCAACATGTATGGCTTCCGGAAAGTGGTCCACATCGAGCAGGGCGGCCTGGTCAAGCC
AGAGAGAGACGACACGGAGTTCCAGCACCCATGCTTCCTGCGTGGCCAGGAGCAGCTCCTTGAGAACATC
AAGAGGAAAGTGACCAGTGTGTCCACCCTGAAGAGTGAAGACATAAAGATCCGCCAGGACAGCGTCACCA
AGCTGCTGACGGACGTGCAGCTGATGAAGGGGAAGCAGGAGTGCATGGACTCCAAGCTCCTGGCCATGAA
GCATGAGAATGAGGCTCTGTGGCGGGAGGTGGCCAGCCTTCGGCAGAAGCATGCCCAGCAACAGAAAGTC
ATCCTGGGGGTGAAGAGAAAGATCCCCCTGATGCTGAACGACAGTGGCTCAGCACATTCCATGCCCAAGT
ATAGCCGGCAGTTCTCCCTGGAGCACGTCCACGGCTCGGGCCCCTACTCGGCCCCCTCCCCAGCCTACAG
CAGCTCCAGCCTCTACGCCCCTGATGCTGTGGCCAGCTCTGGACCCATCATCTCCGACATCACCGAGCTG
GCTCCTGCCAGCCCCATGGCCTCCCCCGGCGGGAGCATAGACGAGAGGCCCCTATCCAGCAGCCCCCTGG
TGCGTGTCAAGGAGGAGCCCCCCAGCCCGCCTCAGAGCCCCCGGGTAGAGGAGGCGAGTCCCGGGCGCCC
ATCTTCCGTGGACACCCTCTTGTCCCCGACCGCCCTCATTGACTCCATCCTGCGGGAGAGTGAACCTGCC
CCCGCCTCCGTCACAGCCCTCACGGACGCCAGGGGCCACACGGACACCGAGGGCCGGCCTCCCTCCCCCC
CGCCCACCTCCACCCCTGAAAAGTGCCTCAGCGTAGCCTGCCTGTAGGCGGCCGCACTCGAGATATCTAG
ACCCAGCTTTCTTGTACAAAGTGGTTGATATCCAGCACAGTGGCGGCCGCTCGACAATCAACCTCTGGAT
TACAAAATTTGTGAAAGATTGACTGGTATTCTTAACTATGTTGCTCCTTTTACGCTATGTGGATACGCTG
CTTTAATGCCTTTGTATCATGCTATTGCTTCCCGTATGGCTTTCATTTTCTCCTCCTTGTATAAATCCTG
GTTGCTGTCTCTTTATGAGGAGTTGTGGCCCGTTGTCAGGCAACGTGGCGTGGTGTGCACTGTGTTTGCT
GACGCAACCCCCACTGGTTGGGGCATTGCCACCACCTGTCAGCTCCTTTCCGGGACTTTCGCTTTCCCCC
TCCCTATTGCCACGGCGGAACTCATCGCCGCCTGCCTTGCCCGCTGCTGGACAGGGGCTCGGCTGTTGGG
CACTGACAATTCCGTGGTGTTGTCGGGGAAGCTGACGTCCTTTCCATGGCTGCTCGCCTGTGTTGCCACC
TGGATTCTGCGCGGGACGTCCTTCTGCTACGTCCCTTCGGCCCTCAATCCAGCGGACCTTCCTTCCCGCG
GCCTGCTGCCGGCTCTGCGGCCTCTTCCGCGTCTTCGCCTTCGCCCTCAGACGAGTCGGATCTCCCTTTG
GGCCGCCTCCCCGCCTGGAATTCTGCAGATATCCGGACTAGTGATCTCTCGAGGTTAACGAATTCTACCG
GGTAGGGGAGGCGCTTTTCCCAAGGCAGTCTGGAGCATGCGCTTTAGCAGCCCCGCTGGGCACTTGGCGC
TACACAAGTGGCCTCTGGCCTCGCACACATTCCACATCCACCGGTAGGCGCCAACCGGCTCCGTTCTTTG
GTGGCCCCTTCGCGCCACCTTCTACTCCTCCCCTAGTCAGGAAGTTCCCCCCCGCCCCGCAGCTCGCGTC
GTGCAGGACGTGACAAATGGAAGTAGCACGTCTCACTAGTCTCGTGCAGATGGACAGCACCGCTGAGCAA
TGGAAGCGGGTAGGCCTTTGGGGCAGCGGCCAATAGCAGCTTTGCTCCTTCGCTTTCTGGGCTCAGAGGC
TGGGAAGGGGTGGGTCCGGGGGCGGGCTCAGGGGCGGGCTCAGGGGCGGGGCGGGCGCCCGAAGGTCCTC
CGGAGGCCCGGCATTCTGCACGCTTCAAAAGCGCACGTCTGCCGCGCTGTTCTCCTCTTCCTCATCTCCG
GGCCTTTCGACCTGCATCCCGCCACCATGAAAAAGCCTGAACTCACCGCGACGTCTGTCGAGAAGTTTCT
GATCGAAAAGTTCGACAGCGTCTCCGACCTGATGCAGCTCTCGGAGGGCGAAGAATCTCGTGCTTTCAGC
TTCGATGTAGGAGGGCGTGGATATGTCCTGCGGGTAAATAGCTGCGCCGATGGTTTCTACAAAGATCGTT
ATGTTTATCGGCACTTTGCATCGGCCGCGCTCCCGATTCCGGAAGTGCTTGACATTGGGGAATTCAGCGA
GAGCCTGACCTATTGCATCTCCCGCCGTGCACAGGGTGTCACGTTGCAAGACCTGCCTGAAACCGAACTG
CCCGCTGTTCTGCAGCCGGTCGCGGAGGCCATGGATGCGATCGCTGCGGCCGATCTTAGCCAGACGAGCG
GGTTCGGCCCATTCGGACCGCAAGGAATCGGTCAATACACTACATGGCGTGATTTCATATGCGCGATTGC
TGATCCCCATGTGTATCACTGGCAAACTGTGATGGACGACACCGTCAGTGCGTCCGTCGCGCAGGCTCTC
GATGAGCTGATGCTTTGGGCCGAGGACTGCCCCGAAGTCCGGCACCTCGTGCACGCGGATTTCGGCTCCA
ACAATGTCCTGACGGACAATGGCCGCATAACAGCGGTCATTGACTGGAGCGAGGCGATGTTCGGGGATTC
CCAATACGAGGTCGCCAACATCTTCTTCTGGAGGCCGTGGTTGGCTTGTATGGAGCAGCAGACGCGCTAC
TTCGAGCGGAGGCATCCGGAGCTTGCAGGATCGCCGCGGCTCCGGGCGTATATGCTCCGCATTGGTCTTG
ACCAACTCTATCAGAGCTTGGTTGACGGCAATTTCGATGATGCAGCTTGGGCGCAGGGTCGATGCGACGC
AATCGTCCGATCCGGAGCCGGGACTGTCGGGCGTACACAAATCGCCCGCAGAAGCGCGGCCGTCTGGACC
GATGGCTGTGTAGAAGTACTCGCCGATAGTGGAAACCGACGCCCCAGCACTCGTCCGAGGGCAAAGGAAT
AGAGTAGATGCCGACCGAACAAGAGCTGATTTCGAGAACGCCTCAGCCAGCAACTCGCGCGAGCCTAGCA
AGGCAAATGCGAGAGAACGGCCTTACGCTTGGTGGCACAGTTCTCGTCCACAGTTCGCTAAGCTCGCTCG
GCTGGGTCGCGGGAGGGCCGGTCGCAGTGATTCAGGCCCTTCTGGATTGTGTTGGTCCCCAGGGCACGAT
TGTCATGCCCACGCACTCGGGTGATCTGACTGATCCCGCAGATTGGAGATCGCCGCCCGTGCCTGCCGAT
TGGGTGCAGATCCGTCGAGGGCCCGGTACCTTTAAGACCAATGACTTACAAGGCAGCTGTAGATCTTAGC
CACTTTTTAAAAGAAAAGGGGGGACTGGAAGGGCTAGCTCACTCCCAACGAAGACAAGATCTGCTTTTTG
CTTGTACTGGGTCTCTCTGGTTAGACCAGATCTGAGCCTGGGAGCTCTCTGGCTAACTAGGGAACCCACT
GCTTAAGCCTCAATAAAGCTTGCCTTGAGTGCTTCAAGTAGTGTGTGCCCGTCTGTTGTGTGACTCTGGT
AACTAGAGATCCCTCAGACCCTTTTAGTCAGTGTGGAAAATCTCTAGCAGTAGTAGTTCATGTCATCTTA
TTATTCAGTATTTATAACTTGCAAAGAAATGAATATCAGAGAGTGAGAGGAACTTGTTTATTGCAGCTTA
TAATGGTTACAAATAAAGCAATAGCATCACAAATTTCACAAATAAAGCATTTTTTTCACTGCATTCTAGT
TGTGGTTTGTCCAAACTCATCAATGTATCTTATCATGTCTGGCTCTAGCTATCCCGCCCCTAACTCCGCC
CATCCCGCCCCTAACTCCGCCCAGTTCCGCCCATTCTCCGCCCCATGGCTGACTAATTTTTTTTATTTAT
GCAGAGGCCGAGGCCGCCTCGGCCTCTGAGCTATTCCAGAAGTAGTGAGGAGGCTTTTTTGGAGGCCTAG
GGACGTACCCAATTCGCCCTATAGTGAGTCGTATTACGCGCGCTCACTGGCCGTCGTTTTACAACGTCGT
GACTGGGAAAACCCTGGCGTTACCCAACTTAATCGCCTTGCAGCACATCCCCCTTTCGCCAGCTGGCGTA
ATAGCGAAGAGGCCCGCACCGATCGCCCTTCCCAACAGTTGCGCAGCCTGAATGGCGAATGGG
[124 nt withheld, positions 9374-9497]
C
[91 nt withheld, positions 9499-9589]
A
[49 nt withheld, positions 9591-9639]
CCTTTGACGTTGGAGTCCACGTTCTTT
[37 nt withheld, positions 9667-9703]
ACCCTATCTCGGTCTATTCTTTTGATTTATAAGGGATTTTGCCGATTTCGGCCTATTGGTTAAAAAATGA
GCTGATTTAACAAAAATTTAACGCGAATTTTAACAAAATATTAACGCTTACAATT
