Features (pLannotate 1.2.2; 32 found; start..end, strand, type, name):
     27..131     +  promoter       AmpR promoter: bla
    132..992     +  CDS            AmpR: β-lactamase; bla; confers resistance to ampicillin, carbenicillin, and related antibiotics
   1163..1751    +  rep_origin     ori: high-copy-number ColE1/pMB1/pBR322/pUC origin of replication
   1934..2026    +  CDS            lacI (fragment): lac repressor; lacI; The lac repressor binds to the lac operator to inhibit transcription in E. coli. This inhibition can be relieved by adding lactose or isopropyl-β-D-thiogalactopyranoside (IPTG).
   2039..2060    +  protein_bind   CAP binding site: CAP binding activates transcription in the presence of cAMP. E. coli catabolite activator protein
   2075..2105    +  promoter       lac promoter: promoter for the E. coli lac operon
   2113..2129    +  protein_bind   lac operator: The lac repressor binds to the lac operator to inhibit transcription in E. coli. This inhibition can be relieved by adding lactose or isopropyl-β-D-thiogalactopyranoside (IPTG). lac repressor encoded by lacI
   2174..2192    +  promoter       T3 promoter: promoter for bacteriophage T3 RNA polymerase
   2220..2446    +  promoter       RSV promoter: Rous sarcoma virus enhancer/promoter
   2447..2627    +  LTR            5' LTR (truncated): truncated 5' long terminal repeat (LTR) from HIV-1
   2674..2799    +  misc_feature   HIV-1 Ψ: packaging signal of human immunodeficiency virus type 1
   2783..3146    +  CDS            HIV-1 gag (fragment): gag protein from human immunodeficiency virus 1; gag
   3292..3525    +  misc_feature   RRE: The Rev response element (RRE) of HIV-1 allows for Rev-dependent mRNA export from the nucleus to the cytoplasm.
   3902..4002    +  CDS            Rev (fragment): human immunodeficiency virus 1 (HIV-1) Rev protein; rev; enhances nuclear export of unspliced and incompletely spliced viral mRNAs
   4021..4137    +  misc_feature   cPPT/CTS: central polypurine tract and central termination sequence of HIV-1
   4160..4463    +  enhancer       CMV enhancer: human cytomegalovirus immediate early enhancer
   4464..4667    +  promoter       CMV promoter: human cytomegalovirus (CMV) immediate early promoter
   4772..4796    +  protein_bind   attB1: mutant version of attB; recombination site for the Gateway® BP reaction BP Clonase™
   4823..5298    +  CDS            ecDHFR (fragment): E. coli dihydrofolate reductase; folA
   5324..6412    +  CDS            HSF1 (fragment): HSF1_HUMAN - Also known as HSTF1. Experimental evidence at protein level: Swiss-Prot protein existence level 1. (Microbial infection) Plays a role in latent human immunodeficiency virus (HIV-1) transcriptional reactivation. Binds to the HIV-1 long terminal repeat promoter (LTR) to reactivate viral transcription by recruiting cellular transcriptional elongation factors, such as CDK9, CCNT1 and EP300. From Homo sapiens (Human).
   6439..6463    -  protein_bind   attB2: mutant version of attB; recombination site for the Gateway® BP reaction BP Clonase™
   6494..7082    +  misc_feature   WPRE: woodchuck hepatitis virus posttranscriptional regulatory element
   7138..7637    +  promoter       PGK promoter: mouse phosphoglycerate kinase 1 promoter
   7655..8680    +  CDS            HygR: aminoglycoside phosphotransferase from E. coli; aph(4)-Ia; confers resistance to hygromycin
   8698..8976    +  CDS            yokD (fragment): YOKD_BACSU - Experimental evidence at protein level: Swiss-Prot protein existence level 1. May contribute to antibiotic resistance. From Bacillus subtilis (strain 168).
   8984..9121    +  CDS            nef (fragment): NEF_HV1LA - Experimental evidence at protein level: Swiss-Prot protein existence level 1. Extracellular Nef protein targets CD4(+) T-lymphocytes for apoptosis by interacting with CXCR4 surface receptors. From Human immunodeficiency virus type 1 group M subtype B (isolate Lai) (HIV-1).
   9107..9287    +  LTR            5' LTR (truncated): truncated 5' long terminal repeat (LTR) from HIV-1
   9359..9480    +  polyA_signal   SV40 poly(A) signal: SV40 polyadenylation signal
   9520..9655    +  rep_origin     SV40 ori: SV40 origin of replication
   9676..9694    -  promoter       T7 promoter: promoter for bacteriophage T7 RNA polymerase
   9702..9857    +  CDS            lacZα (fragment): LacZα fragment of β-galactosidase; lacZ fragment
   9862..10290   +  rep_origin     f1 ori (sequence partly withheld): f1 bacteriophage origin of replication; arrow indicates direction of (+) strand synthesis
>Addgene plasmid #134731 | pLenti CMV Hygro DHFR.dn-cHSF1 | addgene full sequence | sequence record 271720 | Addgene NGS Result
TAGGTGGCACTTTTCGGGGAAATGTGCGCGGAACCCCTATTTGTTTATTTTTCTAAATACATTCAAATAT
GTATCCGCTCATGAGACAATAACCCTGATAAATGCTTCAATAATATTGAAAAAGGAAGAGTATGAGTATT
CAACATTTCCGTGTCGCCCTTATTCCCTTTTTTGCGGCATTTTGCCTTCCTGTTTTTGCTCACCCAGAAA
CGCTGGTGAAAGTAAAAGATGCTGAAGATCAGTTGGGTGCACGAGTGGGTTACATCGAACTGGATCTCAA
CAGCGGTAAGATCCTTGAGAGTTTTCGCCCCGAAGAACGTTTTCCAATGATGAGCACTTTTAAAGTTCTG
CTATGTGGCGCGGTATTATCCCGTATTGACGCCGGGCAAGAGCAACTCGGTCGCCGCATACACTATTCTC
AGAATGACTTGGTTGAGTACTCACCAGTCACAGAAAAGCATCTTACGGATGGCATGACAGTAAGAGAATT
ATGCAGTGCTGCCATAACCATGAGTGATAACACTGCGGCCAACTTACTTCTGACAACGATCGGAGGACCG
AAGGAGCTAACCGCTTTTTTGCACAACATGGGGGATCATGTAACTCGCCTTGATCGTTGGGAACCGGAGC
TGAATGAAGCCATACCAAACGACGAGCGTGACACCACGATGCCTGTAGCAATGGCAACAACGTTGCGCAA
ACTATTAACTGGCGAACTACTTACTCTAGCTTCCCGGCAACAATTAATAGACTGGATGGAGGCGGATAAA
GTTGCAGGACCACTTCTGCGCTCGGCCCTTCCGGCTGGCTGGTTTATTGCTGATAAATCTGGAGCCGGTG
AGCGTGGGTCTCGCGGTATCATTGCAGCACTGGGGCCAGATGGTAAGCCCTCCCGTATCGTAGTTATCTA
CACGACGGGGAGTCAGGCAACTATGGATGAACGAAATAGACAGATCGCTGAGATAGGTGCCTCACTGATT
AAGCATTGGTAACTGTCAGACCAAGTTTACTCATATATACTTTAGATTGATTTAAAACTTCATTTTTAAT
TTAAAAGGATCTAGGTGAAGATCCTTTTTGATAATCTCATGACCAAAATCCCTTAACGTGAGTTTTCGTT
CCACTGAGCGTCAGACCCCGTAGAAAAGATCAAAGGATCTTCTTGAGATCCTTTTTTTCTGCGCGTAATC
TGCTGCTTGCAAACAAAAAAACCACCGCTACCAGCGGTGGTTTGTTTGCCGGATCAAGAGCTACCAACTC
TTTTTCCGAAGGTAACTGGCTTCAGCAGAGCGCAGATACCAAATACTGTTCTTCTAGTGTAGCCGTAGTT
AGGCCACCACTTCAAGAACTCTGTAGCACCGCCTACATACCTCGCTCTGCTAATCCTGTTACCAGTGGCT
GCTGCCAGTGGCGATAAGTCGTGTCTTACCGGGTTGGACTCAAGACGATAGTTACCGGATAAGGCGCAGC
GGTCGGGCTGAACGGGGGGTTCGTGCACACAGCCCAGCTTGGAGCGAACGACCTACACCGAACTGAGATA
CCTACAGCGTGAGCTATGAGAAAGCGCCACGCTTCCCGAAGGGAGAAAGGCGGACAGGTATCCGGTAAGC
GGCAGGGTCGGAACAGGAGAGCGCACGAGGGAGCTTCCAGGGGGAAACGCCTGGTATCTTTATAGTCCTG
TCGGGTTTCGCCACCTCTGACTTGAGCGTCGATTTTTGTGATGCTCGTCAGGGGGGCGGAGCCTATGGAA
AAACGCCAGCAACGCGGCCTTTTTACGGTTCCTGGCCTTTTGCTGGCCTTTTGCTCACATGTTCTTTCCT
GCGTTATCCCCTGATTCTGTGGATAACCGTATTACCGCCTTTGAGTGAGCTGATACCGCTCGCCGCAGCC
GAACGACCGAGCGCAGCGAGTCAGTGAGCGAGGAAGCGGAAGAGCGCCCAATACGCAAACCGCCTCTCCC
CGCGCGTTGGCCGATTCATTAATGCAGCTGGCACGACAGGTTTCCCGACTGGAAAGCGGGCAGTGAGCGC
AACGCAATTAATGTGAGTTAGCTCACTCATTAGGCACCCCAGGCTTTACACTTTATGCTTCCGGCTCGTA
TGTTGTGTGGAATTGTGAGCGGATAACAATTTCACACAGGAAACAGCTATGACCATGATTACGCCAAGCG
CGCAATTAACCCTCACTAAAGGGAACAAAAGCTGGAGCTGCAAGCTTAATGTAGTCTTATGCAATACTCT
TGTAGTCTTGCAACATGGTAACGATGAGTTAGCAACATGCCTTACAAGGAGAGAAAAAGCACCGTGCATG
CCGATTGGTGGAAGTAAGGTGGTACGATCGTGCCTTATTAGGAAGGCAACAGACGGGTCTGACATGGATT
GGACGAACCACTGAATTGCCGCATTGCAGAGATATTGTATTTAAGTGCCTAGCTCGATACATAAACGGGT
CTCTCTGGTTAGACCAGATCTGAGCCTGGGAGCTCTCTGGCTAACTAGGGAACCCACTGCTTAAGCCTCA
ATAAAGCTTGCCTTGAGTGCTTCAAGTAGTGTGTGCCCGTCTGTTGTGTGACTCTGGTAACTAGAGATCC
CTCAGACCCTTTTAGTCAGTGTGGAAAATCTCTAGCAGTGGCGCCCGAACAGGGACTTGAAAGCGAAAGG
GAAACCAGAGGAGCTCTCTCGACGCAGGACTCGGCTTGCTGAAGCGCGCACGGCAAGAGGCGAGGGGCGG
CGACTGGTGAGTACGCCAAAAATTTTGACTAGCGGAGGCTAGAAGGAGAGAGATGGGTGCGAGAGCGTCA
GTATTAAGCGGGGGAGAATTAGATCGCGATGGGAAAAAATTCGGTTAAGGCCAGGGGGAAAGAAAAAATA
TAAATTAAAACATATAGTATGGGCAAGCAGGGAGCTAGAACGATTCGCAGTTAATCCTGGCCTGTTAGAA
ACATCAGAAGGCTGTAGACAAATACTGGGACAGCTACAACCATCCCTTCAGACAGGATCAGAAGAACTTA
GATCATTATATAATACAGTAGCAACCCTCTATTGTGTGCATCAAAGGATAGAGATAAAAGACACCAAGGA
AGCTTTAGACAAGATAGAGGAAGAGCAAAACAAAAGTAAGACCACCGCACAGCAAGCGGCCGCTGATCTT
CAGACCTGGAGGAGGAGATATGAGGGACAATTGGAGAAGTGAATTATATAAATATAAAGTAGTAAAAATT
GAACCATTAGGAGTAGCACCCACCAAGGCAAAGAGAAGAGTGGTGCAGAGAGAAAAAAGAGCAGTGGGAA
TAGGAGCTTTGTTCCTTGGGTTCTTGGGAGCAGCAGGAAGCACTATGGGCGCAGCGTCAATGACGCTGAC
GGTACAGGCCAGACAATTATTGTCTGGTATAGTGCAGCAGCAGAACAATTTGCTGAGGGCTATTGAGGCG
CAACAGCATCTGTTGCAACTCACAGTCTGGGGCATCAAGCAGCTCCAGGCAAGAATCCTGGCTGTGGAAA
GATACCTAAAGGATCAACAGCTCCTGGGGATTTGGGGTTGCTCTGGAAAACTCATTTGCACCACTGCTGT
GCCTTGGAATGCTAGTTGGAGTAATAAATCTCTGGAACAGATTTGGAATCACACGACCTGGATGGAGTGG
GACAGAGAAATTAACAATTACACAAGCTTAATACACTCCTTAATTGAAGAATCGCAAAACCAGCAAGAAA
AGAATGAACAAGAATTATTGGAATTAGATAAATGGGCAAGTTTGTGGAATTGGTTTAACATAACAAATTG
GCTGTGGTATATAAAATTATTCATAATGATAGTAGGAGGCTTGGTAGGTTTAAGAATAGTTTTTGCTGTA
CTTTCTATAGTGAATAGAGTTAGGCAGGGATATTCACCATTATCGTTTCAGACCCACCTCCCAACCCCGA
GGGGACCCGACAGGCCCGAAGGAATAGAAGAAGAAGGTGGAGAGAGAGACAGAGACAGATCCATTCGATT
AGTGAACGGATCTCGACGGTATCGGTTAACTTTTAAAAGAAAAGGGGGGATTGGGGGGTACAGTGCAGGG
GAAAGAATAGTAGACATAATAGCAACAGACATACAAACTAAAGAATTACAAAAACAAATTACAAAATTCA
AAATTTTATCGATAAGCTTGGGAGTTCCGCGTTACATAACTTACGGTAAATGGCCCGCCTGGCTGACCGC
CCAACGACCCCCGCCCATTGACGTCAATAATGACGTATGTTCCCATAGTAACGCCAATAGGGACTTTCCA
TTGACGTCAATGGGTGGAGTATTTACGGTAAACTGCCCACTTGGCAGTACATCAAGTGTATCATATGCCA
AGTACGCCCCCTATTGACGTCAATGACGGTAAATGGCCCGCCTGGCATTATGCCCAGTACATGACCTTAT
GGGACTTTCCTACTTGGCAGTACATCTACGTATTAGTCATCGCTATTACCATGGTGATGCGGTTTTGGCA
GTACATCAATGGGCGTGGATAGCGGTTTGACTCACGGGGATTTCCAAGTCTCCACCCCATTGACGTCAAT
GGGAGTTTGTTTTGGCACCAAAATCAACGGGACTTTCCAAAATGTCGTAACAACTCCGCCCCATTGACGC
AAATGGGCGGTAGGCGTGTACGGTGGGAGGTCTATATAAGCAGAGCTCGTTTAGTGAACCGTCAGATCGC
CTGGAGACGCCATCCACGCTGTTTTGACCTCCATAGAAGACACCGACTCTAGTCCAGTGTGGTGGAATTC
TGCAGATATCAACAAGTTTGTACAAAAAAGCAGGCTTTAAAGGAACCAATTCAGTCGACACCATGATCAG
TCTGATTGCGGCGTTAGCGGTAGATTACGTTATCGGCATGGAAAACGCCATGCCGTGGAACCTGCCTGCC
GATCTCGCCTGGTTTAAACGCAACACCTTAAATAAACCCGTGATTATGGGCCGCCATACCTGGGAATCAA
TCGGTCGTCCGTTGCCAGGACGCAAAAATATTATCCTCAGCAGTCAACCGAGTACGGACGATCGCGTAAC
GTGGGTGAAGTCGGTGGATGAAGCCATCGCGGCGTGTGGTGACGTACCAGAAATCATGGTGATTGGCGGC
GGTCGCGTTATTGAACAGTTCTTGCCAAAAGCGCAAAAACTGTATCTGACGCATATCGACGCAGAAGTGG
AAGGCGACACCCATTTCCCGGATTACGAGCCGGATGACTGGGAATCGGTATTCAGCGAATTCCACGATGC
TGATGCGCAGAACTCTCACAGCTATTGCTTTGAGATTCTGGAGCGGCGAGCAGGAAGTGGAAGTGGATCC
GCCATGGATCTGCCCGTGGGCCCCGGCGCGGCGGGGCCCAGCAACGTCCCGGCCTTCCTGACCAAGCTGT
GGACCCTCGTGAGCGACCCGGACACCGACGCGCTCATCTGCTGGAGCCCGAGCGGGAACAGCTTCCACGT
GTTCGACCAGGGCCAGTTTGCCAAGGAGGTGCTGCCCAAGTACTTCAAGCACAACAACATGGCCAGCTTC
GTGCGGCAGCTCAACATGTATGGCTTCCGGAAAGTGGTCCACATCGAGCAGGGCGGCCTGGTCAAGCCAG
AGAGAGACGACACGGAGTTCCAGCACCCATGCTTCCTGCGTGGCCAGGAGCAGCTCCTTGAGAACATCAA
GAGGAAAGTGACCAGTGTGTCCACCCTGAAGAGTGAAGACATAAAGATCCGCCAGGACAGCGTCACCAAG
CTGCTGACGGACGTGCAGCTGATGAAGGGGAAGCAGGAGTGCATGGACTCCAAGCTCCTGGCCATGAAGC
ATGAGAATGAGGCTCTGTGGCGGGAGGTGGCCAGCCTTCGGCAGAAGCATGCCCAGCAACAGAAAGTCAT
CCTGGGGGTGAAGAGAAAGATCCCCCTGATGCTGAACGACAGTGGCTCAGCACATTCCATGCCCAAGTAT
AGCCGGCAGTTCTCCCTGGAGCACGTCCACGGCTCGGGCCCCTACTCGGCCCCCTCCCCAGCCTACAGCA
GCTCCAGCCTCTACGCCCCTGATGCTGTGGCCAGCTCTGGACCCATCATCTCCGACATCACCGAGCTGGC
TCCTGCCAGCCCCATGGCCTCCCCCGGCGGGAGCATAGACGAGAGGCCCCTATCCAGCAGCCCCCTGGTG
CGTGTCAAGGAGGAGCCCCCCAGCCCGCCTCAGAGCCCCCGGGTAGAGGAGGCGAGTCCCGGGCGCCCAT
CTTCCGTGGACACCCTCTTGTCCCCGACCGCCCTCATTGACTCCATCCTGCGGGAGAGTGAACCTGCCCC
CGCCTCCGTCACAGCCCTCACGGACGCCAGGGGCCACACGGACACCGAGGGCCGGCCTCCCTCCCCCCCG
CCCACCTCCACCCCTGAAAAGTGCCTCAGCGTAGCCTGCCTGTAGGCGGCCGCACTCGAGATATCTAGAC
CCAGCTTTCTTGTACAAAGTGGTTGATATCCAGCACAGTGGCGGCCGCTCGACAATCAACCTCTGGATTA
CAAAATTTGTGAAAGATTGACTGGTATTCTTAACTATGTTGCTCCTTTTACGCTATGTGGATACGCTGCT
TTAATGCCTTTGTATCATGCTATTGCTTCCCGTATGGCTTTCATTTTCTCCTCCTTGTATAAATCCTGGT
TGCTGTCTCTTTATGAGGAGTTGTGGCCCGTTGTCAGGCAACGTGGCGTGGTGTGCACTGTGTTTGCTGA
CGCAACCCCCACTGGTTGGGGCATTGCCACCACCTGTCAGCTCCTTTCCGGGACTTTCGCTTTCCCCCTC
CCTATTGCCACGGCGGAACTCATCGCCGCCTGCCTTGCCCGCTGCTGGACAGGGGCTCGGCTGTTGGGCA
CTGACAATTCCGTGGTGTTGTCGGGGAAGCTGACGTCCTTTCCATGGCTGCTCGCCTGTGTTGCCACCTG
GATTCTGCGCGGGACGTCCTTCTGCTACGTCCCTTCGGCCCTCAATCCAGCGGACCTTCCTTCCCGCGGC
CTGCTGCCGGCTCTGCGGCCTCTTCCGCGTCTTCGCCTTCGCCCTCAGACGAGTCGGATCTCCCTTTGGG
CCGCCTCCCCGCCTGGAATTCTGCAGATATCCGGACTAGTGATCTCTCGAGGTTAACGAATTCTACCGGG
TAGGGGAGGCGCTTTTCCCAAGGCAGTCTGGAGCATGCGCTTTAGCAGCCCCGCTGGGCACTTGGCGCTA
CACAAGTGGCCTCTGGCCTCGCACACATTCCACATCCACCGGTAGGCGCCAACCGGCTCCGTTCTTTGGT
GGCCCCTTCGCGCCACCTTCTACTCCTCCCCTAGTCAGGAAGTTCCCCCCCGCCCCGCAGCTCGCGTCGT
GCAGGACGTGACAAATGGAAGTAGCACGTCTCACTAGTCTCGTGCAGATGGACAGCACCGCTGAGCAATG
GAAGCGGGTAGGCCTTTGGGGCAGCGGCCAATAGCAGCTTTGCTCCTTCGCTTTCTGGGCTCAGAGGCTG
GGAAGGGGTGGGTCCGGGGGCGGGCTCAGGGGCGGGCTCAGGGGCGGGGCGGGCGCCCGAAGGTCCTCCG
GAGGCCCGGCATTCTGCACGCTTCAAAAGCGCACGTCTGCCGCGCTGTTCTCCTCTTCCTCATCTCCGGG
CCTTTCGACCTGCATCCCGCCACCATGAAAAAGCCTGAACTCACCGCGACGTCTGTCGAGAAGTTTCTGA
TCGAAAAGTTCGACAGCGTCTCCGACCTGATGCAGCTCTCGGAGGGCGAAGAATCTCGTGCTTTCAGCTT
CGATGTAGGAGGGCGTGGATATGTCCTGCGGGTAAATAGCTGCGCCGATGGTTTCTACAAAGATCGTTAT
GTTTATCGGCACTTTGCATCGGCCGCGCTCCCGATTCCGGAAGTGCTTGACATTGGGGAATTCAGCGAGA
GCCTGACCTATTGCATCTCCCGCCGTGCACAGGGTGTCACGTTGCAAGACCTGCCTGAAACCGAACTGCC
CGCTGTTCTGCAGCCGGTCGCGGAGGCCATGGATGCGATCGCTGCGGCCGATCTTAGCCAGACGAGCGGG
TTCGGCCCATTCGGACCGCAAGGAATCGGTCAATACACTACATGGCGTGATTTCATATGCGCGATTGCTG
ATCCCCATGTGTATCACTGGCAAACTGTGATGGACGACACCGTCAGTGCGTCCGTCGCGCAGGCTCTCGA
TGAGCTGATGCTTTGGGCCGAGGACTGCCCCGAAGTCCGGCACCTCGTGCACGCGGATTTCGGCTCCAAC
AATGTCCTGACGGACAATGGCCGCATAACAGCGGTCATTGACTGGAGCGAGGCGATGTTCGGGGATTCCC
AATACGAGGTCGCCAACATCTTCTTCTGGAGGCCGTGGTTGGCTTGTATGGAGCAGCAGACGCGCTACTT
CGAGCGGAGGCATCCGGAGCTTGCAGGATCGCCGCGGCTCCGGGCGTATATGCTCCGCATTGGTCTTGAC
CAACTCTATCAGAGCTTGGTTGACGGCAATTTCGATGATGCAGCTTGGGCGCAGGGTCGATGCGACGCAA
TCGTCCGATCCGGAGCCGGGACTGTCGGGCGTACACAAATCGCCCGCAGAAGCGCGGCCGTCTGGACCGA
TGGCTGTGTAGAAGTACTCGCCGATAGTGGAAACCGACGCCCCAGCACTCGTCCGAGGGCAAAGGAATAG
AGTAGATGCCGACCGAACAAGAGCTGATTTCGAGAACGCCTCAGCCAGCAACTCGCGCGAGCCTAGCAAG
GCAAATGCGAGAGAACGGCCTTACGCTTGGTGGCACAGTTCTCGTCCACAGTTCGCTAAGCTCGCTCGGC
TGGGTCGCGGGAGGGCCGGTCGCAGTGATTCAGGCCCTTCTGGATTGTGTTGGTCCCCAGGGCACGATTG
TCATGCCCACGCACTCGGGTGATCTGACTGATCCCGCAGATTGGAGATCGCCGCCCGTGCCTGCCGATTG
GGTGCAGATCCGTCGAGGGCCCGGTACCTTTAAGACCAATGACTTACAAGGCAGCTGTAGATCTTAGCCA
CTTTTTAAAAGAAAAGGGGGGACTGGAAGGGCTAGCTCACTCCCAACGAAGACAAGATCTGCTTTTTGCT
TGTACTGGGTCTCTCTGGTTAGACCAGATCTGAGCCTGGGAGCTCTCTGGCTAACTAGGGAACCCACTGC
TTAAGCCTCAATAAAGCTTGCCTTGAGTGCTTCAAGTAGTGTGTGCCCGTCTGTTGTGTGACTCTGGTAA
CTAGAGATCCCTCAGACCCTTTTAGTCAGTGTGGAAAATCTCTAGCAGTAGTAGTTCATGTCATCTTATT
ATTCAGTATTTATAACTTGCAAAGAAATGAATATCAGAGAGTGAGAGGAACTTGTTTATTGCAGCTTATA
ATGGTTACAAATAAAGCAATAGCATCACAAATTTCACAAATAAAGCATTTTTTTCACTGCATTCTAGTTG
TGGTTTGTCCAAACTCATCAATGTATCTTATCATGTCTGGCTCTAGCTATCCCGCCCCTAACTCCGCCCA
TCCCGCCCCTAACTCCGCCCAGTTCCGCCCATTCTCCGCCCCATGGCTGACTAATTTTTTTTATTTATGC
AGAGGCCGAGGCCGCCTCGGCCTCTGAGCTATTCCAGAAGTAGTGAGGAGGCTTTTTTGGAGGCCTAGGG
ACGTACCCAATTCGCCCTATAGTGAGTCGTATTACGCGCGCTCACTGGCCGTCGTTTTACAACGTCGTGA
CTGGGAAAACCCTGGCGTTACCCAACTTAATCGCCTTGCAGCACATCCCCCTTTCGCCAGCTGGCGTAAT
AGCGAAGAGGCCCGCACCGATCGCCCTTCCCAACAGTTGCGCAGCCTGAATGGCGAATGGG
[124 nt withheld, positions 9862-9985]
C
[91 nt withheld, positions 9987-10077]
A
[49 nt withheld, positions 10079-10127]
CCTTTGACGTTGGAGTCCACGTTCTTT
[37 nt withheld, positions 10155-10191]
ACCCTATCTCGGTCTATTCTTTTGATTTATAAGGGATTTTGCCGATTTCGGCCTATTGGTTAAAAAATGA
GCTGATTTAACAAAAATTTAACGCGAATTTTAACAAAATATTAACGCTTACAATT
